>Addgene plasmid | pUAS:Cas9T2ACre;U6:sgRNA1;U6:sgRNA2 | analyzer sequence | sequence record 142465
GTTGTCAGAAGTAAGTTGGCCGCAGTGTTATCACTCATGGTTATGGCAGCACTGCATAATTCTCTTACTG
TCATGCCATCCGTAAGATGCTTTTCTGTGACTGGTGAGTACTCAACCAAGTCATTCTGAGAATAGTGTAT
GCGGCGACCGAGTTGCTCTTGCCCGGCGTCAATACGGGATAATACCGCGCCACATAGCAGAACTTTAAAA
GTGCTCATCATTGGAAAACGTTCTTCGGGGCGAAAACTCTCAAGGATCTTACCGCTGTTGAGATCCAGTT
CGATGTAACCCACTCGTGCACCCAACTGATCTTCAGCATCTTTTACTTTCACCAGCGTTTCTGGGTGAGC
AAAAACAGGAAGGCAAAATGCCGCAAAAAAGGGAATAAGGGCGACACGGAAATGTTGAATACTCATACTC
TTCCTTTTTCAATATTATTGAAGCATTTATCAGGGTTATTGTCTCATGAGCGGATACATATTTGAATGTA
TTTAGAAAAATAAACAAATAGGGGTTCCGCGCACATTTCCCCGAAAAGTGCCACCTGATGCGGTGTGAAA
TACCGCACAGATGCGTAAGGAGAAAATACCGCATCAGGAAATTGTAAGCGTTAATATTTTGTTAAAATTC
GCGTTAAATTTTTGTTAAATCAGCTCATTTTTTAACCAATAGGCCGAAATCGGCAAAATCCCTTATAAAT
CAAAAGAATAGACCGAGATAGGGT
[37 nt withheld, positions 725-761]
AAAGAACGTGGACTCCAACGTCAAAGG
[49 nt withheld, positions 789-837]
T
[91 nt withheld, positions 839-929]
G
[124 nt withheld, positions 931-1054]
CCATTCGCCATTCAGGCTGCGCAACTGTTGGGAAGGGCGATCGGTGCGGGCCTCTTCGCTATTACGCCAG
CTGGCGAAAGGGGGATGTGCTGCAAGGCGATTAAGTTGGGTAACGCCAGGGTTTTCCCAGTCACGACGTT
GTAAAACGACGGCCAGTGAATTGTAATACGACTCACTATAGGGCGAATTGGGCCCAGAGGTGTAAAGTAC
TTGAGTAATTTTACTTGATTACTGTACTTAAGTATTATTTTTGGGGATTTTTACTTTACTTGAGTACAAT
TAAAAATCAATACTTTTACTTTTACTTAATTACATTTTTTTAGAAAAAAAAGTACTTTTTACTCCTTACA
ATTTTATTTACAGTCAAAAAGTACTTATTTTTTGGAGATCACTTCATTCTATTTTCCCTTGCTATTACCA
AACCAATTGAATTGCGCTGATGCCCAGTTTAATTTAAATAGATCCCATGGGTCGACTACGCTTACAGCTC
CAAAACTCTACGGTAAACCTACATAAACTGCTGGTTTTCAAATTTTAAAGAATTTAAGGGTTTACAGGTT
TACTACTACACAGTGATTTACTGACACATGTAAGTGTAAATGAGTTGAATAAGTAAGTAAGCCATATACC
ACACATGAAACACATACCCAGAAGTCACTGGTATATATAGCCGTCCTCCAGACTCCCAGCTCGAGAGACC
GAGAGAGGGTCTCAGTTTAAGAGCTATGCTGGAAACAGCATAGCAAGTTTAAATAAGGCTAGTCCGTTAT
CAACTTGAAAAAGTGGCACCGAGTCGGTGCTTTTTTTGGTCGACGGATCCAAGCTTGCATGCCTGCAGGT
CGGAGTACTGTCCTCCGAGCGGAGTACTGTCCTCCGAGCGGAGTACTGTCCTCCGAGCGGAGTACTGTCC
TCCGAGCGGAGTACTGTCCTCCGAGCGGAGACTCTAGCGAGCGCCGGAGTATAAATAGAGGCGCTTCGTC
TACGGAGCGACAATTCAATTCAAACAAGCAAAGTGAACACGTCGCTAAGCGAAAGCTAAGCAAATAAACA
AGCGCAGCTGAACAAGCTAAACAATCTGCAGTAAAGTGCAAGTTAAAGTGAATCAATTAAAAGTAACCAG
CAACCAAGTAAATCAACTGCAACTACTGAAATCTGCCAAGAAGTAATTATTGAATACAAGAAGAGAACTC
TGAATAGGGAATTGGGGCCACCATGGCTTCTCCACCTAAGAAGAAGAGAAAGGTGGGAAGCATGGATAAG
AAGTATAGCATCGGCCTGGATATTGGAACTAACTCCGTGGGTTGGGCAGTGATTACAGACGACTACAAGG
TCCCTAGCAAGAAATTTAAGGTGCTGGGTAACACCGACAGGCACAGCATCAAGAAAAATCTGATTGGAGC
CCTGCTGTTCGGTTCTGGAGAGACTGCCGAAGCAACACGCCTGAAAAGAACAGCAAGAAGGCGCTATACC
AGAAGGAAGAATAGAATCTGTTACCTGCAGGAGATTTTCTCTAACGAAATGGCTAAGGTGGACGATTCAT
TCTTTCATAGGCTGGAGGAAAGTTTCCTGGTCGAGGAAGATAAGAAACACGAGCGCCATCCTATCTTTGG
AAACATTGTGGACGAGGTCGCCTATCACGAAAAATACCCAACCATCTATCATCTGCGCAAGAAACTGGCT
GACTCTACTGATAAAGCCGACCTGAGACTGATCTATCTGGCTCTGGCCCACATGATTAAGTTCAGGGGTC
ATTTTCTGATCGAGGGCGATCTGAACCCCGACAATTCCGATGTGGACAAGCTGTTCATCCAGCTGGTCCA
GATTTACAATCAGCTGTTTGAGGAAAACCCTATTAATGCTTCCAGAGTGGACGCAAAAGCTATCCTGTCA
GCCAGGCTGTCCAAGTCACGCAGACTGGAGAACCTGATTGCACAGCTGCCCGGAGAAAAGAGGAACGGTC
TGTTTGGAAATCTGATCGCTCTGAGTCTGGGCCTGACTCCTAACTTCAAAAGCAATTTTGATCTGGCTGA
GGACGCCAAACTGCAGCTGTCAAAGGACACATATGACGATGACCTGGATAACCTGCTGGCACAGATCGGA
GATCAGTACGCTGACCTGTTCCTGGCTGCCAAAAATCTGTCCGACGCAATCCTGCTGTCAGATATTCTGA
GAGTGAACAGCGAGATTACAAAAGCTCCTCTGAGTGCCAGCATGATCAAGAGATATGACGAGCACCATCA
GGATCTGACCCTGCTGAAGGCTCTGGTCAGGCAGCAGCTGCCAGAGAAGTACAAGGAAATTTTCTTTGAT
CAGTCCAAGAACGGCTACGCCGGTTATATCGACGGAGGCGCATCACAGGAGGAATTCTACAAGTTTATCA
AACCTATTCTGGAGAAGATGGACGGAACTGAGGAACTGCTGGTGAAACTGAATAGAGAGGACCTGCTGAG
GAAGCAGCGCACATTTGATAACGGTTCCATCCCACACCAGATTCATCTGGGAGAGCTGCACGCTATCCTG
AGGCGCCAGGAAGACTTCTACCCCTTTCTGAAAGATAACCGCGAGAAGATCGAAAAAATTCTGACCTTCA
GAATCCCTTACTATGTGGGTCCACTGGCTCGCGGAAACAGCAGATTTGCCTGGATGACTCGCAAATCCGA
GGAAACCATTACTCCTTGGAACTTCGAGGAAGTGGTCGATAAGGGCGCCTCTGCACAGTCCTTCATCGAG
AGAATGACTAATTTTGACAAAAACCTGCCCAATGAGAAAGTGCTGCCTAAGCACTCCCTGCTGTACGAGT
ATTTCACTGTCTATAACGAACTGACAAAGGTGAAATACGTCACCGAGGGCATGAGAAAGCCAGCCTTCCT
GTCAGGAGAGCAGAAGAAAGCAATCGTGGATCTGCTGTTTAAAACCAACAGGAAAGTGACTGTCAAGCAG
CTGAAGGAGGACTACTTCAAGAAAATTGAATGCTTCGATTCCGTGGAGATCAGCGGAGTCGAAGACAGAT
TTAACGCAAGCCTGGGCGCTTACCACGATCTGCTGAAGATCATTAAGGATAAAGACTTCCTGGACAACGA
GGAAAATGAGGATATCCTGGAAGACATTGTGCTGACACTGACCCTGTTTGAGGACAGAGGAATGATCGAG
GAAAGACTGAAAACCTATGCTCATCTGTTCGATGACAAGGTGATGAAACAGCTGAAGAGAAGGCGCTACA
CTGGCTGGGGTAGACTGAGCAGGAAGCTGATCAACGGCATTAGGGATAAACAGTCAGGAAAGACAATCCT
GGACTTTCTGAAAAGTGATGGCTTCGCCAACCGCAATTTTATGCAGCTGATTCACGATGACAGTCTGACC
TTCAAAGAGGACATCCAGAAGGCTCAGGTGTCTGGACAGGGCCACTCCCTGCATGAGCAGATTGCAAACC
TGGCTGGAAGCCCAGCCATCAAGAAAGGCATTCTGCAGACAGTGAAAATCGTCGATGAGCTGGTGAAAGT
CATGGGCCATAAGCCCGAAAACATCGTGATTGAGATGGCTCGCGAAAATCAGACAACCCAGAAGGGTCAG
AAGAACAGTAGAGAGAGGATGAAAAGAATCGAGGAAGGCATTAAGGAGCTGGGTAGCCAGATCCTGAAAG
AGCACCCAGTGGAAAACACACAGCTGCAGAATGAGAAGCTGTATCTGTACTATCTGCAGAATGGAAGAGA
TATGTACGTGGACCAGGAGCTGGATATTAACAGGCTGTCTGATTACGACGTGGATCATATCGTCCCCCAG
AGTTTCATCAAAGATGACAGCATTGACAACAAGGTGCTGACCAGGTCCGACAAAAACAGAGGAAAATCAG
ATAATGTCCCTAGTGAGGAAGTGGTCAAGAAAATGAAGAACTACTGGAGACAGCTGCTGAATGCCAAACT
GATCACTCAGAGGAAGTTTGATAACCTGACAAAAGCAGAGCGCGGTGGACTGTCAGAACTGGACAAAGCT
GGATTCATCAAGAGGCAGCTGGTGGAAACACGCCAGATCACTAAACACGTCGCACAGATTCTGGATAGTC
GCATGAACACAAAGTACGATGAGAATGACAAACTGATCAGAGAAGTGAAGGTCATTACCCTGAAGAGTAA
ACTGGTCAGCGACTTTAGGAAAGATTTCCAGTTTTATAAGGTCCGCGAGATTAACAATTATCACCATGCC
CATGACGCATACCTGAACGCCGTGGTCGGTACCGCACTGATCAAGAAATACCCAAAACTGGAGAGCGAAT
TCGTGTACGGAGACTATAAGGTGTACGATGTCAGAAAAATGATCGCCAAGTCCGAGCAGGAAATTGGAAA
AGCTACTGCCAAGTATTTCTTTTACTCAAACATCATGAATTTCTTTAAGACAGAGATCACCCTGGCCAAT
GGAGAAATCCGCAAAAGGCCCCTGATTGAGACAAACGGAGAGACAGGCGAAATCGTGTGGGACAAAGGCA
GAGATTTTGCAACCGTGAGGAAGGTCCTGAGCATGCCTCAAGTGAATATCGTCAAGAAAACTGAGGTGCA
GACAGGCGGTTTCTCAAAAGAAAGTATTCTGCCAAAACGCAACTCTGATAAGCTGATCGCTAGAAAGAAA
GACTGGGACCCTAAGAAGTATGGAGGCTTTGACTCTCCCACTGTGGCATACTCCGTCCTGGTGGTCGCTA
AGGTGGAGAAGGGCAAAAGCAAGAAACTGAAATCTGTCAAGGAGCTGCTGGGTATCACAATTATGGAGAG
AAGCTCTTTCGAGAAGAACCCAATCGATTTTCTGGAGGCCAAAGGTTATAAGGAAGTGAAGAAAGACCTG
ATCATTAAACTGCCCAAGTACAGTCTGTTTGAGCTGGAAAACGGCAGGAAACGCATGCTGGCAAGCGCTG
GAGAGCTGCAGAAAGGCAATGAACTGGCCCTGCCTTCTAAGTACGTGAACTTCCTGTATCTGGCAAGCCA
CTACGAGAAGCTGAAAGGATCTCCAGAGGATAACGAACAGAAACAGCTGTTTGTGGAGCAGCACAAGCAT
TATCTGGACGAGATCATTGAACAGATTAGCGAGTTCTCTAAAAGAGTGATCCTGGCCGACGCAAATCTGG
ATAAGGTCCTGTCTGCTTACAACAAACACAGAGATAAGCCCATCAGGGAGCAGGCCGAAAATATCATTCA
TCTGTTCACTCTGACAAACCTGGGCGCACCTGCAGCTTTCAAGTACTTCGACACTACAATCGATAGAAAG
AGGTACACCTCCACTAAGGAGGTGCTGGACGCTACACTGATCCATCAGAGTATTACCGGCCTGTACGAAA
CAAGGATTGACCTGTCTCAGCTGGGTGGCGACTCACCGGTGAGATCTCCTAAGAAGAAGAGAAAGGTGAG
GTCCGGCGGCGGAGAGGGCAGAGGAAGTCTTCTAACATGCGGTGACGTGGAGGAGAATCCCGGCCCAATG
GCCAATTTACTGACCGTACACCAAAATTTGCCTGCATTACCGGTCGATGCAACGAGTGATGAGGTTCGCA
AGAACCTGATGGACATGTTCAGGGATCACCAGGCGTTTTCTGAGCATACCTGGAAAATGCTTCTGTCCGT
TTGCCGGTCGTGGGCGGCATGGTGCAAGTTGAATAACCGGAAATGGTTTCCCGCAGAACCTGAAGATGTT
CGCGATTATCTTCTATATCTTCAGGCGCGCGGTCTGGCAGTAAAAACTATCCAGCAACATTTGGGCCAGC
TAAACATGCTTCATCGTCGGTCCGGGCTGCCACGACCAAGTGACAGCAATGCTGTTTCACTGGTTATGCG
GCGGATCCGAAAAGAAAACGTTGATGCCGGTGAACGTGCAAAACAGGCTCTAGCGTTCGAACGCACTGAT
TTCGACCAGGTTCGTTCACTCATGGAAAATAGCGATCGCTGCCAGGATATACGTAATCTGGCATTTCTGG
GGATTGCTTATAACACCCTGTTACGTATAGCCGAAATTGCCAGGATCAGGGTTAAAGATATCTCACGTAC
TGACGGTGGGAGAATGTTAATCCATATTGGCAGAACGAAAACGCTGGTTAGCACCGCAGGTGTAGAGAAG
GCACTTAGCCTGGGGGTAACTAAACTGGTCGAGCGATGGATTTCCGTGTCTGGTGTAGCTGATGATCCGA
ATAACTACCTGTTTTGCCGGGTCAGAAAAAATGGTGTTGCCGCGCCATCTGCCACCAGCCAGCTATCAAC
TCGCGCCCTGGAAGGGATTTTTGAAGCAACTCATCGATTGATTTACGGCGCTAAGGATGACTCTGGTCAG
AGATACCTGGCCTGGTCTGGACACAGTGCCCGTGTCGGAGCCGCGCGAGATATGGCCCGCGCTGGAGTTT
CAATACCGGAGATCATGCAAGCTGGTGGCTGGACCAATGTAAATATTGTCATGAACTATATCCGTAACCT
GGATAGTGAAACAGGGGCAATGGTGCGCCTGCTGGAAGATGGCGATTAGTCTAGAACTATAGTGAGTCGT
ATTACGTAGATCCAGACATGATAAGATACATTGATGAGTTTGGACAAACCACAACTAGAATGCAGTGAAA
AAAATGCTTTATTTGTGAAATTTGTGATGCTATTGCTTTATTTGTAACCATTATAAGCTGCAATAAACCT
TGTACAAAGTGGGGGATCCTACGCTTACAGCTCCAAAACTCTACGGTAAACCTACATAAACTGCTGGTTT
TCAAATTTTAAAGAATTTAAGGGTTTACAGGTTTACTACTACACAGTGATTTACTGACACATGTAAGTGT
AAATGAGTTGAATAAGTAAGTAAGCCATATACCACACATGAAACACATACCCAGAAGTCACTGGTATATA
TAGCCGTCCTCCAGACTCCCAGCTCGAGACGATTAGATCTAATGCGTCTCGTTTAAGAGCTATGCTGGAA
ACAGCATAGCAAGTTTAAATAAGGCTAGTCCGTTATCAACTTGAAAAAGTGGCACCGAGTCGGTGCTTTT
TTTCAATGATGAATTAATTCGAGCTCCACCGCGGAAGCTTAAACAAGAATCTCTAGTTTTCTTTCTTGCT
TTTACTTTTACTTCCTTAATACTCAAGTACAATTTTAATGGAGTACTTTTTTACTTTTACTCAAGTAAGA
TTCTAGCCAGATACTTTTACTTTTAATTGAGTAAAATTTTCCCTAAGTACTTGTACTTTCACTTGAGTAA
AATTTTTGAGTACTTTTTACACCTCTGCTCGACCATATGGGAGAGCTCCCAACGCGTTGGATGCATAGCT
TGAGTATTCTATAGTGTCACCTAAATAGCTTGGCGTAATCATGGTCATAGCTGTTTCCTGTGTGAAATTG
TTATCCGCTCACAATTCCACACAACATACGAGCCGGAAGCATAAAGTGTAAAGCCTGGGGTGCCTAATGA
GTGAGCTAACTCACATTAATTGCGTTGCGCTCACTGCCCGCTTTCCAGTCGGGAAACCTGTCGTGCCAGC
TGCATTAATGAATCGGCCAACGCGCGGGGAGAGGCGGTTTGCGTATTGGGCGCTCTTCCGCTTCCTCGCT
CACTGACTCGCTGCGCTCGGTCGTTCGGCTGCGGCGAGCGGTATCAGCTCACTCAAAGGCGGTAATACGG
TTATCCACAGAATCAGGGGATAACGCAGGAAAGAACATGTGAGCAAAAGGCCAGCAAAAGGCCAGGAACC
GTAAAAAGGCCGCGTTGCTGGCGTTTTTCCATAGGCTCCGCCCCCCTGACGAGCATCACAAAAATCGACG
CTCAAGTCAGAGGTGGCGAAACCCGACAGGACTATAAAGATACCAGGCGTTTCCCCCTGGAAGCTCCCTC
GTGCGCTCTCCTGTTCCGACCCTGCCGCTTACCGGATACCTGTCCGCCTTTCTCCCTTCGGGAAGCGTGG
CGCTTTCTCATAGCTCACGCTGTAGGTATCTCAGTTCGGTGTAGGTCGTTCGCTCCAAGCTGGGCTGTGT
GCACGAACCCCCCGTTCAGCCCGACCGCTGCGCCTTATCCGGTAACTATCGTCTTGAGTCCAACCCGGTA
AGACACGACTTATCGCCACTGGCAGCAGCCACTGGTAACAGGATTAGCAGAGCGAGGTATGTAGGCGGTG
CTACAGAGTTCTTGAAGTGGTGGCCTAACTACGGCTACACTAGAAGAACAGTATTTGGTATCTGCGCTCT
GCTGAAGCCAGTTACCTTCGGAAAAAGAGTTGGTAGCTCTTGATCCGGCAAACAAACCACCGCTGGTAGC
GGTGGTTTTTTTGTTTGCAAGCAGCAGATTACGCGCAGAAAAAAAGGATCTCAAGAAGATCCTTTGATCT
TTTCTACGGGGTCTGACGCTCAGTGGAACGAAAACTCACGTTAAGGGATTTTGGTCATGAGATTATCAAA
AAGGATCTTCACCTAGATCCTTTTAAATTAAAAATGAAGTTTTAAATCAATCTAAAGTATATATGAGTAA
ACTTGGTCTGACAGTTACCAATGCTTAATCAGTGAGGCACCTATCTCAGCGATCTGTCTATTTCGTTCAT
CCATAGTTGCCTGACTCCCCGTCGTGTAGATAACTACGATACGGGAGGGCTTACCATCTGGCCCCAGTGC
TGCAATGATACCGCGAGATCCACGCTCACCGGCTCCAGATTTATCAGCAATAAACCAGCCAGCCGGAAGG
GCCGAGCGCAGAAGTGGTCCTGCAACTTTATCCGCCTCCATCCAGTCTATTAATTGTTGCCGGGAAGCTA
GAGTAAGTAGTTCGCCAGTTAATAGTTTGCGCAACGTTGTTGCCATTGCTACAGGCATCGTGGTGTCACG
CTCGTCGTTTGGTATGGCTTCATTCAGCTCCGGTTCCCAACGATCAAGGCGAGTTACATGATCCCCCATG
TTGTGCAAAAAAGCGGTTAGCTCCTTCGGTCCTCCGATC
Features (pLannotate 1.2.2; 21 found; start..end, strand, type, name):
    417..521     -  promoter       AmpR promoter: bla
    548..598     +  misc_feature   bom (fragment): basis of mobility region from pBR322
    626..1054    -  rep_origin     f1 ori (sequence partly withheld): f1 bacteriophage origin of replication; arrow indicates direction of (+) strand synthesis
   1058..1215    -  CDS            lacZα (fragment): LacZα fragment of β-galactosidase; lacZ fragment
   1218..1236    +  promoter       T7 promoter: promoter for bacteriophage T7 RNA polymerase
   1787..1854    +  misc_RNA       tracrRNA (fragment): trans-activating CRISPR RNA for the Streptococcus pyogenes CRISPR/Cas9 system
   1875..1896    -  misc_feature   MCS (fragment): pUC18/19 multiple cloning site
   1895..1989    +  protein_bind   5X UAS: five tandem copies of the "ScaI site" 17-mer CGGAGTACTGTCCTCCG, an upstream activating sequence (UAS) that efficiently binds yeast Gal4 (Webster et al., 1988; Pfeiffer et al., 2010) GAL4
   2008..2246    +  promoter       hsp70 promoter: Drosophila melanogaster hsp70Bb promoter
   2306..6406    +  CDS            cas9: CAS9_STRP1 - Also known as csn1 From Streptococcus pyogenes serotype M1.
   6516..7543    +  CDS            Cre (fragment): site-specific recombinase Cre is a site-specific recombinase from bacteriophage P1. Recombination occurs at loxP sequences.
   7551..7568    -  promoter       T7 promoter (fragment): promoter for bacteriophage T7 RNA polymerase
   7573..7702    -  polyA_signal   SV40 poly(A) signal: SV40 polyadenylation signal
   7983..8050    +  misc_RNA       tracrRNA (fragment): trans-activating CRISPR RNA for the Streptococcus pyogenes CRISPR/Cas9 system
   8342..8360    -  promoter       SP6 promoter: promoter for bacteriophage SP6 RNA polymerase
   8402..8418    -  protein_bind   lac operator: The lac repressor binds to the lac operator to inhibit transcription in E. coli. This inhibition can be relieved by adding lactose or isopropyl-β-D-thiogalactopyranoside (IPTG). lac repressor encoded by lacI
   8426..8456    -  promoter       lac promoter: promoter for the E. coli lac operon
   8471..8492    -  protein_bind   CAP binding site: CAP binding activates transcription in the presence of cAMP. E. coli catabolite activator protein
   8505..8597    -  CDS            lacI (fragment): lac repressor; lacI; The lac repressor binds to the lac operator to inhibit transcription in E. coli. This inhibition can be relieved by adding lactose or isopropyl-β-D-thiogalactopyranoside (IPTG).
   8780..9368    -  rep_origin     ori: high-copy-number ColE1/pMB1/pBR322/pUC origin of replication
   9539..416     -  CDS            AmpR (across the origin): β-lactamase; bla; confers resistance to ampicillin, carbenicillin, and related antibiotics
